>Addgene plasmid #159727 | pOmnibac_ZZ_linker_K963_GFP_SNAP | addgene full sequence | sequence record 313612 | Addgene NGS Result
ATGCCCGAGGCATAGACTGTACAAAAAAACAGTCATAACAAGCCATGAAAACCGCCACTGCGCCGTTACC
ACCGCTGCGTTCGGTCAAGGTTCTGGACCAGTTGCGTGAGCGCATACGCTACTTGCATTACAGTTTACGA
ACCGAACAGGCTTATGTCAACTGGGTTCGTGCCTTCATCCGTTTCCACGGTGTGCGTCACCCGGCAACCT
TGGGCAGCAGCGAAGTCGCCATAACTTCGTATAGCATACATTATACGAAGTTATCTGTAACTATAACGGT
CCTAAGGTAGCGAGTTTAAACACTAGTATCGATTCGCGACCTACTCCGGAATATTAATAGATCATGGAGA
TAATTAAAATGATAACCATCTCGCAAATAAATAAGTATTTTACTGTTTTCGTAACAGTTTTGTAATAAAA
AAACCTATAAATATTCCGGATTATTCATACCGTCCCACCATCGGGCGCGGATCTCGGTCCGAAACCATGT
CGTACTACCATCACCATCACCATCACCATCACGGTTCTATGTGCATGGCAGGCCTTGCGCAACACGATGA
AGCCGTGGACAACAAATTCAACAAAGAACAACAAAACGCGTACTATGAGATCTTACATTTACCTAACTTA
AACGAAGGACAACGAAACGCCTTCATCCAAAGTTTAAAAGATGACCCAAGCCAAAGCGCTAACCTTTTAG
CAGAAGCTAAAAAGCTAAATGATGCTCAGGCGCCGAAAGTAGACAACAAATTCAACAAAGAACAACAAAA
CGCGTTCTATGAGATCTTACATTTACCTAACTTAAACGAAGAACAACGAAACGCCTTCATCCAAAGTTTA
AAAGATGACCCAAGCCAAAGCGCTAACCTTTTAGCAGAAGCTGAAAAGCTAAATGATGCTCAGGCGCCGA
AAGTAGACGCAAATTCCGCGGGGAAGTCAACCGATTATGATATTCCAACTACTGCTAGCGAGAACCTATA
TTTCCAGGGAGATTATGATATCCCTACGACTGAGAATCTTTATTTTCAGGGCATGGCGGACCTGGCCGAG
TGCAACATCAAAGTGATGTGTCGCTTCAGACCTCTCAACGAGTCTGAAGTGAACCGCGGCGACAAGTACA
TCGCCAAGTTTCAGGGAGAAGACACGGTCGTGATCGCGTCCAAGCCTTATGCATTTGATCGGGTGTTCCA
GTCAAGCACATCTCAAGAGCAAGTGTATAATGACTGTGCAAAGAAGATTGTTAAAGATGTACTTGAAGGA
TATAATGGAACAATATTTGCATATGGACAAACATCCTCTGGGAAGACACACACAATGGAGGGTAAACTTC
ATGATCCAGAAGGCATGGGAATTATTCCAAGAATAGTGCAAGATATTTTTAATTATATTTACTCCATGGA
TGAAAATTTGGAATTTCATATTAAGGTTTCATATTTTGAAATATATTTGGATAAGATAAGGGACCTGTTA
GATGTTTCAAAGACCAACCTTTCAGTTCATGAAGACAAAAACCGAGTTCCCTATGTAAAGGGGTGCACAG
AGCGTTTTGTATGTAGTCCAGATGAAGTTATGGATACCATAGATGAAGGAAAATCCAACAGACATGTAGC
AGTTACAAATATGAATGAACATAGCTCTAGGAGTCACAGTATATTTCTTATTAATGTCAAACAAGAGAAC
ACACAAACGGAACAAAAGCTGAGTGGAAAACTTTATCTGGTTGATTTAGCTGGTAGTGAAAAGGTTAGTA
AAACTGGAGCTGAAGGTGCTGTGCTGGATGAAGCTAAAAACATCAACAAGTCACTTTCTGCTCTTGGAAA
TGTTATTTCTGCTTTGGCTGAGGGTAGTACATATGTTCCATATCGAGATAGTAAAATGACAAGAATCCTT
CAAGATTCATTAGGTGGCAACTGTAGAACCACTATTGTAATTTGCTGCTCTCCATCATCATACAATGAGT
CTGAAACAAAATCTACACTCTTATTTGGCCAAAGGGCCAAAACAATTAAGAACACAGTTTGTGTCAATGT
GGAGTTAACTGCAGAACAGTGGAAAAAGAAGTATGAAAAAGAAAAAGAAAAAAATAAGATCCTGCGGAAC
ACTATTCAGTGGCTTGAAAATGAGCTCAACAGATGGCGTAATGGGGAGACGGTGCCTATTGATGAACAGT
TTGACAAAGAGAAAGCCAACTTGGAAGCTTTCACAGTGGATAAAGATATTACTCTTACCAATGATAAACC
AGCAACCGCAATTGGAGTTATAGGAAATTTTACTGATGCTGAAAGAAGAAAGTGTGAAGAAGAAATTGCT
AAATTATACAAACAGCTTGATGACAAGGATGAAGAAATTAACCAGCAAAGTCAACTGGTAGAGAAACTGA
AGACGCAAATGTTGGATCAGGAGGAGCTTTTGGCATCTACCAGAAGGGATCAAGACAATATGCAAGCTGA
GCTGAATCGCCTTCAAGCAGAAAATGATGCCTCTAAAGAAGAAGTGAAAGAAGTTTTACAGGCCCTAGAA
GAACTTGCTGTCAATTATGATCAGAAGTCTCAGGAAGTTGAAGACAAAACTAAGGAATATGAATTGCTTA
GTGATGAATTGAATCAGAAATCGGCAACTTTAGCGAGTATAGATGCTGAGCTTCAGAAACTTAAGGAAAT
GACCAACCACCAGAAAAAACGAGCAGCTGAGATGATGGCATCTTTACTAAAAGACCTTGCAGAAATAGGA
ATTGCTGTGGGAAATAATGATGTAAAGCAGCCTGAGGGAACTGGCATGATAGATGAAGAGTTCACTGTTG
CAAGACTCTACATTAGCAAAATGAAGTCAGAAGTAAAAACCATGGTGAAACGTTGCAAGCAGTTAGAAAG
CACACAAACTGAGAGCAACAAAAAAATGGAAGAAAATGAAAAGGAGTTAGCAGCATGTCAGCTTCGTATC
TCTCAACATGAAGCCAAAATCAAGTCATTGACTGAATACCTTCAAAATGTGGAACAAAAGAAAAGACAGT
TGGAGGAATCTGTCGATGCCCTCAGTGAAGAACTAGTCCAGCTTCGAGCACAAGAGAAAGTCCATGAAAT
GGAAAAGGAGCACTTAAATAAGGTTCAGACTGCAAATGAAGTTAAGCAAGCTGTTGAACAGCAGATCCAG
AGCCATAGAGAAACTCATCAAAAACAGATCAGTAGTTTGAGAGATGAAGTAGAAGCAAAAGCAAAACTTA
TTACTGATCTTCAAGACCAAAACCAGAAAATGATGTTAGAGCAGGAACGTCTAAGAGTAGAACATGAGAA
GTTGAAAGCCACAGATCAGGAAAAGAGCAGAAAACTACATGAACTTACGGTTATGCAAGATAGACGAGAA
CAAGCAAGACAAGACTTGAAGGGTTTGGAAGAGACAGTGGCAAAAGAACTTCAGACTTTACACAACCTGC
GCAAACTCTTTGTTCAGGACCTGGCTACAAGAGTTAAAAAGAGTGCTGAGATTGATTCTGATGACACCGG
AGGCAGCGCTGCTCAGAAGCAAAAAATCTCCTTTCTTGAAAATAATCTTGAACAGCTCACTAAAGTGCAC
AAACAGTTGGTACGTGATAATGCAGATCTCCGCTGTGAACTTCCTAAGTTGGAAAAGCGACTTCGAGCTA
CAGCTGAGAGAGTGAAAGCTTTGGAATCAGCACTGAAAGAAGCTAAAGAAAATGCATCTCGTGATCGCAA
ACGCTATCAGCAAGAAGTAGATCGCATAAAGGAAGCAGTCAGGTCAAAGAATATGGCCAGAAGAGGGCAT
TCTGCACAGATTGCTAAACCTATTCGTCCCGGGCAACATCCAGCAGCTTCTCCAACTCACCCAAGTGCAA
TTCGTGGAGGAGGTGCATTTGTTCAGAACAGCCAGCCAGTGGCAGTGCGAGGTGGAGGAGGCAAACAAGT
GGGTTCTATGAGTAAAGGAGAAGAACTTTTCACTGGAGTTGTCCCAATTCTTGTTGAATTAGATGGTGAT
GTTAATGGGCACAAATTTTCTGTCAGTGGAGAGGGTGAAGGTGATGCAACATACGGAAAACTTACCCTTA
AATTTATTTGCACTACTGGAAAACTACCTGTTCCATGGCCAACACTTGTCACTACTCTGACTTATGGTGT
TCAATGCTTTTCAAGATACCCAGATCATATGAAACAGCATGACTTTTTCAAGAGTGCCATGCCCGAAGGT
TATGTACAGGAAAGAACTATATTTTTCAAAGATGACGGGAACTACAAGACACGTGCTGAAGTCAAGTTTG
AAGGTGATACCCTTGTTAATAGAATCGAGTTAAAAGGTATTGATTTTAAAGAAGATGGAAACATTCTTGG
ACACAAATTGGAATACAACTATAACTCACACAATGTATACATCATGGCAGACAAACAAAAGAATGGAATC
AAAGTTAACTTCAAAATTAGACACAACATTGAAGATGGAAGCGTTCAACTAGCAGACCATTATCAACAAA
ATACTCCAATTGGCGATGGCCCTGTCCTTTTACCAGACAACCATTACCTGTCCACACAATCTGCCCTTTC
GAAAGATCCCAACGAAAAGAGAGACCACATGGTCCTTCTTGAGTTTGTAACAGCTGCTGGGATTACACAT
GGCATGGATGAACTATACAAAGGTTCTATGGACAAAGACTGCGAAATGAAGCGCACCACCCTGGATAGCC
CTCTGGGCAAGCTGGAACTGTCTGGGTGCGAACAGGGCCTGCACCGTATCATCTTCCTGGGCAAAGGAAC
ATCTGCCGCCGACGCCGTGGAAGTGCCTGCCCCAGCCGCCGTGCTGGGCGGACCAGAGCCACTGATGCAG
GCCACCGCCTGGCTCAACGCCTACTTTCACCAGCCTGAGGCCATCGAGGAGTTCCCTGTGCCAGCCCTGC
ACCACCCAGTGTTCCAGCAGGAGAGCTTTACCCGCCAGGTGCTGTGGAAACTGCTGAAAGTGGTGAAGTT
CGGAGAGGTCATCAGCTACAGCCACCTGGCCGCCCTGGCCGGCAATCCCGCCGCCACCGCCGCCGTGAAA
ACCGCCCTGAGCGGAAATCCCGTGCCCATTCTGATCCCCTGCCACCTGGTGGTGCAGGGCGACCTGGACG
TGGGGGGCTACGAGGGCGGGCTCGCCGTGAAAGAGTGGCTGCTGGCCCACGAGGGCCACAGACTGGGCAA
GCCTGGGCTGGGTTAATGAGCTTGTCGAGAAGTACTAGAGGATCATAATCAGCCATACCACATTTGTAGA
GGTTTTACTTGCTTTAAAAAACCTCCCACACCTCCCCCTGAACCTGAAACATAAAATGAATGCAATTGTT
GTTGTTAACTTGTTTATTGCAGCTTATAATGGTTACAAATAAAGCAATAGCATCACAAATTTCACAAATA
AAGCATTTTTTTCACTGCATTCTAGTTGTGGTTTGTCCAAACTCATCAATGTATCTTATCATGTCTGGAT
CTGATCACTGCTTGAGCCTAGAAGATCCGGCTGCTAACAAAGCCCGAAAGGAAGCTGAGTTGGCTGCTGC
CACCGCTGAGCAATAACTATCATAACCCCTAGGGTATACCCATCTAATTGGAACCAGATAAGTGAAATCT
AGTTCCAAACTATTTTGTCATTTTTAATTTTCGTATTAGCTTACGACGCTACACCCAGTTCCCATCTATT
TTGTCACTCTTCCCTAAATAATCCTTAAAAACTCCATTTCCACCCCTCCCAGTTCCCAACTATTTTGTCC
GCCCACAACCGGTGGAGGAAATTCTCCTTGAAGTTTCCCTGGTGTTCAAAGTAAAGGAGTTTGCACCAGA
CGCACCTCTGTTCACTGGTCCGGCGTATTAAAACACGATACATTGTTATTAGTACATTTATTAAGCGCTA
GATTCTGTGCGTTGTTGATTTACAGACAATTGTTGTACGTATTTTAATAATTCATTAAATTTATAATCTT
TAGGGTGGTATGTTAGAGCGAAAATCAAATGATTTTCAGCGTCTTTATATCTGAATTTAAATATTAAATC
CTCAATAGATTTGTAAAATAGGTTTCGATTAGTTTCAAACAAGGGTTGTTTTTCCGAACCGATGGCTGGA
CTATCTAATGGATTTTCGCTCAACGCCACAAAACTTGCCAAATCTTGTAGCAGCAATCTAGCTTTGTCGA
TATTCGTTTGTGTTTTGTTTTGTAATAAAGGTTCGACGTCGTTCAAAATATTATGCGCTTTTGTATTTCT
TTCATCACTGTCGTTAGTGTACAATTGACTCGACGTAAACACGTTAAATAGAGCTTGGACATATTTAACA
TCGGGCGTGTTAGCTTTATTAGGCCGATTATCGTCGTCGTCCCAACCCTCGTCGTTAGAAGTTGCTTCCG
AAGACGATTTTGCCATAGCCACACGACGCCTATTAATTGTGTCGGCTAACACGTCCGCGATCAAATTTGT
AGTTGAGCTTTTTGGAATTACCGGTTGACTTGGGTCAACTGTCAGACCAAGTTTACTCATATATACTTTA
GATTGATTTAAAACTTCATTTTTAATTTAAAAGGATCTAGGTGAAGATCCTTTTTGATAATCTCATGACC
AAAATCCCTTAACGTGAGTTTTCGTTCCACTGAGCGTCAGACCCCGTAGAAAAGATCAAAGGATCTTCTT
GAGATCCTTTTTTTCTGCGCGTAATCTGCTGCTTGCAAACAAAAAAACCACCGCTACCAGCGGTGGTTTG
TTTGCCGGATCAAGAGCTACCAACTCTTTTTCCGAAGGTAACTGGCTTCAGCAGAGCGCAGATACCAAAT
ACTGTTCTTCTAGTGTAGCCGTAGTTAGGCCACCACTTCAAGAACTCTGTAGCACCGCCTACATACCTCG
CTCTGCTAATCCTGTTACCAGTGGCTGCTGCCAGTGGCGATAAGTCGTGTCTTACCGGGTTGGACTCAAG
ACGATAGTTACCGGATAAGGCGCAGCGGTCGGGCTGAACGGGGGGTTCGTGCACACAGCCCAGCTTGGAG
CGAACGACCTACACCGAACTGAGATACCTACAGCGTGAGCTATGAGAAAGCGCCACGCTTCCCGAAGGGA
GAAAGGCGGACAGGTATCCGGTAAGCGGCAGGGTCGGAACAGGAGAGCGCACGAGGGAGCTTCCAGGGGG
AAACGCCTGGTATCTTTATAGTCCTGTCGGGTTTCGCCACCTCTGACTTGAGCGTCGATTTTTGTGATGC
TCGTCAGGGGGGCGGAGCCTATGGAAAAACGCCAGCAACGCGGCCTTTTTACGGTTCCTGGCCTTTTGCT
GGCCTTTTGCTCACATGTTCTTTCCTGCGTTATCCCCTGATTGACTTGGGTCGCTCTTCCTGTGGATGCG
CAGGTATGTACAGGAAGAGGTTTATACTAAACTGTTACATTGCAAACGTGGTTTCGTGTGCCAAGTGTGA
AAACCGATGTTTAATCAAGGCTCTGACGCATTTCTACAACCACGACTCTAAGTGTGTGGGTGAAGTCATG
CATGCATCTTTTAATCAAATCCCAAGATGTGTATAAACCACCAAACTGCCAAAAAATGAAAACTGTCGAC
AAGCTCTGTCCGTTTGCTGGCAACTGCAAGGGTCTCAATCCTATTTGTAATTATTGAATAATAAAACAAT
TATAAATGTCAAATTTGTTTTTTATTAACGATACAAACCAAACGCAACAAGAACATTTGTAGTATTATCT
ATAATTGAAAACGCGTAGTTATAATCGCTGAGGTAATATTTAAAATCATTTTCAAATGATTCACAGTTAA
TTTGCGACAATATAATTTTATTTTCACATAAACTAGACGCCTTGTCGTCTTCTTCTTCGTATTCCTTCTC
TTTTTCATTTTTCTCTTCATAAAAATTAACATAGTTATTATCGTATCCATATATGTATCTATCGTATAGA
GTAAATTTTTTGTTGTCATAAATATATATGTCTTTTTTAATGGGGTGTATAGTACCGCTGCGCATAGTTT
TTCTGTAATTTACAACAGTGCTATTTTCTGGTAGTTCTTCGGAGTGTGTTGCTTTAATTATTAAATTTAT
ATAATCAATGAATTTGGGATCGTCGGTTTTGTACAATATGTTGCCGGCATAGTACGCAGCTTCTTCTAGT
TCAATTACACCATTTTTTAGCAGCACCGGATTAACATAACTTTCCAAAATGTTGTACGAACCGTTAAACA
AAAACAGTTCACCTCCCTTTTCTATACTATTGTCTGCGAGCAGTTGTTTGTTGTTAAAAATAACAGCCAT
TGTAATGAGACGCACAAACTAATATCACAAACTGGAAATGTCTATCAATATATAGTTGCTGATTGCGCAG
ATGCCCTGCGTAAGCGGGTGTGGGCGGACAATAAAGTCTTAAACTGAACAAAATAGATCTAAACTATGAC
AATAAAGTCTTAAACTAGACAGAATAGTTGTAAACTGAAATCAGTCCAGTTATGCTGTGAAAAAGCATAC
TGGACTTTTGTTATGGCTAAAGCAAACTCTTCATTTTCTGAAGTGCAAATTGCCCGTCGTATTAAAGAGG
GGCGTGGCCAAGGGCATGTAAAGACTATATTCGCGGCGTTGTGACAATTTACCGAACAACTCCGCGGCCG
GGAAGCCGATCTCGGCTTGAACGAATTGTTAGGTGGCGGTACTTGGGTCGATATCAAAGTGCATCACTTC
TTCCCGTATGCCCAACTTTGTATAGAGAGCCACTGCGGGATCGTCACCGTAATCTGCTTGCACGTAGATC
ACATAAGCACCAAGCGCGTTGGCCTCATGCTTGAGGAGATTGATGAGCGCGGTGGCAATGCCCTGCCTCC
GGTGCTCGCCGGAGACTGCGAGATCATAGATATAGATCTCACTACGCGGCTGCTCAAACTTGGGCAGAAC
GTAAGCCGCGAGAGCGCCAACAACCGCTTCTTGGTCGAAGGCAGCAAGCGCGATGAATGTCTTACTACGG
AGCAAGTTCCCGAGGTAATCGGAGTCCGGCTGATGTTGGGAGTAGGTGGCTACGTCTCCGAACTCACGAC
CGAAAAGATCAAGAGCAGCCCGCATGGATTTGACTTGGTCAGGGCCGAGCCTACATGTGCGAATGATGCC
CATACTTGAGCCACCTAACTTTGTTTTAGGGCGACTGCCCTGCTGCGTAACATCGTTGCTGCTGCGTAAC
ATCGTTGCTGCTCCATAACATCAAACATCGACCCACGGCGTAACGCGCTTGCTGCTTGG
Features (pLannotate 1.2.2; 20 found; start..end, strand, type, name):
    132..160     -  promoter       Pc promoter: intI1 (promoter lies within the coding sequence); class 1 integron promoter
    231..264     +  protein_bind   loxP: Cre-mediated recombination occurs in the 8-bp core sequence (GCATACAT). Cre recombinase
    341..432     +  promoter       polyhedrin promoter: polh from Autographa californica; promoter for the baculovirus polyhedrin gene
    499..519     +  CDS            7xHis: 6xHis affinity tag
    565..738     +  CDS            ProtA: IgG-binding unit of Staphylococcus aureus protein A
    742..912     +  CDS            ProtA: IgG-binding unit of Staphylococcus aureus protein A
   1011..1031    +  CDS            capTEV™ (fragment): composite tag for in vivo biotinylation, TEV protease cleavage, and 6xHis tagging
   1033..3921    +  CDS            KIF5B: KINH_HUMAN - Also known as KNS, KNS1. Experimental evidence at protein level: Swiss-Prot protein existence level 1. Microtubule-dependent motor required for normal distribution of mitochondria and lysosomes. Can induce formation of neurite-like membrane protrusions in non-neuronal cells in a ZFYVE27-dependent manner (By similarity). Regulates centrosome and nuclear positioning during mitotic entry. During the G2 phase of the cell cycle in a BICD2- dependent manner, antagonizes dynein function and drives the separation of nuclei and centrosomes (PubMed:20386726). Required for anterograde axonal
   3928..4641    +  CDS            GFP (S65T): GFP (S65T) is a basic (constitutively fluorescent) green fluorescent protein published in 1995, derived from Aequorea victoria.
   4648..5193    +  CDS            SNAP-tag®: human O6-alkylguanine-DNA-alkyltransferase variant that forms covalent bonds with benzylguanine derivatives fast-reacting variant, optimized for mammalian expression
   5221..5304    +  CDS            large T antigen (fragment): large T antigen from SV40 (simian virus 40)
   5327..5461    +  polyA_signal   SV40 poly(A) signal: SV40 polyadenylation signal
   5490..5539    +  CDS            SET1 (fragment): solubility-enhancement tag derived from T7 phage gene 10B
   5582..5747    -  mobile_element Tn7L: mini-Tn7 element (left end of the Tn7 transposon) Tn7
   5754..6459    +  misc_recomb    baculovirus recombination region (ORF1629): contains part of ORF1629
   6649..7237    +  rep_origin     ori: high-copy-number ColE1/pMB1/pBR322/pUC origin of replication
   7353..7493    +  CDS            LEF-2 (fragment): LEF2_NPVAC - Experimental evidence at protein level: Swiss-Prot protein existence level 1. Plays an essential role in viral DNA replication. Does not seem to participate in the initiation step but is rather important for the amplification of DNA. Also required for expression from the vp39 and polh promoters. From Autographa californica nuclear polyhedrosis virus (AcMNPV).
   7493..8320    +  misc_recomb    baculovirus recombination region (lef2/ORF603): contains ORF603 and part of lef2
   8349..8572    -  mobile_element Tn7R: mini-Tn7 element (right end of the Tn7 transposon) Tn7
   8639..9172    -  CDS            GmR: gentamycin acetyltransferase; aacC1; confers resistance to gentamycin
