[The description below was written by a language model from this plasmid's Addgene catalogue record and pLannotate feature annotations shown in this document.]
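Description:
pOmnibac_ZZ_linker_K963_GFP_SNAP is a baculovirus transfer plasmid of about 9.2 kb, built on the pOmnibac backbone, for producing tagged human kinesin-1 heavy chain in Sf9 insect cells. It is maintained in E. coli through a high-copy ColE1/pUC-type origin and selected with gentamicin via the aacC1 acetyltransferase gene, which is driven by the class 1 integron Pc promoter. The backbone offers two routes into a baculovirus genome. Tn7L and Tn7R ends allow Tn7 transposition of the expression cassette and gentamicin marker into a bacmid. The lef2/ORF603 and ORF1629 recombination regions allow homologous recombination with linearised viral DNA in insect cells. A single loxP site upstream of the promoter can serve for Cre-mediated fusion with other plasmids.

The expression cassette is driven by the very late polyhedrin promoter of AcMNPV and terminated by an SV40 polyadenylation signal. The open reading frame begins with a His tag and two IgG-binding units of protein A, which together form the ZZ affinity tag. A linker follows, and the short "capTEV" fragment annotated in it most likely marks a TEV protease site for removing the N-terminal tags, although the catalogue entry does not state this. Next comes full-length KIF5B (residues 1–963), fused at its C terminus to GFP (annotated as the S65T variant) and then a SNAP-tag, which reacts covalently with benzylguanine-linked dyes or ligands. The small large T antigen and SET1 fragments are probably incidental annotation matches in flanking sequence.

This design allows IgG-based purification of the full-length motor and fluorescent labelling of it. That fits biophysical and structural work on kinesin-1 regulation, such as the associated study of the microtubule-associated protein MAP7.
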