Addgene plasmid #159727: pOmnibac_ZZ_linker_K963_GFP_SNAP
Purpose: Expresses kinesin-1 (amino acids 1-963) in Sf9 cells with a C-terminal GFP and SNAP tag
Depositing lab: Ahmet Yildiz. Depositing organization: University of California, Berkeley. Publication: Structural and functional insight into regulation of kinesin-1 by microtubule-associated protein MAP7. Ferro LS, Fang Q, Eshun-Wilson L, Fernandes J, Jack A, Farrell DP, Golcuk M, Huijben T, Costa K, Gur M, DiMaio F, Nogales E, Yildiz A. Science. 2022 Jan 21;375(6578):326-331. doi: 10.1126/science.abf6154. Epub 2022 Jan 20. PubMed 35050657.
Backbone
  Vector backbone: pOmnibac
  Total vector size (bp): 9222
  Vector type: Insect Expression
Growth in bacteria
  Bacterial resistance: Gentamicin, 10 μg/mL
  Growth temperature: 37°C
  Growth strain: DH5alpha
  Copy number: Unknown
Gene/Insert
  Gene/Insert name: KIF5B (full length, 1-963 amino acids), K963 (alt names: UniProtKB - P33176 (KINH_HUMAN); Kinesin-1 heavy chain)
  Species: H. sapiens (human)
  Entrez Gene: KIF5B (a.k.a. HEL-S-61, KINH, KNS, KNS1, UKHC)
  Tag / fusion protein: ZZ affinity tag (N terminal on insert); GFP and SNAP tags (C terminal on insert)
Terms and licenses: Academic/Nonprofit Terms; Industry Terms: Not Available to Industry
How to cite: pOmnibac_ZZ_linker_K963_GFP_SNAP was a gift from Ahmet Yildiz (Addgene plasmid # 159727 ; http://n2t.net/addgene:159727 ; RRID:Addgene_159727)
